Addgene plasmid #157440: pD649-HAsp-KIRREL1-COMP5AP-AviTag-9xHis
Purpose: Mammalian expression of cell-surface protein extracellular domain fused to COMP5AP-AviTag-9xHis. Protein is secreted from cells.
Depositing lab: Chris Garcia. Depositing organization: Stanford University. Publication: A Human IgSF Cell-Surface Interactome Reveals a Complex Network of Protein-Protein Interactions. Wojtowicz WM, Vielmetter J, Fernandes RA, Siepe DH, Eastman CL, Chisholm GB, Cox S, Klock H, Anderson PW, Rue SM, Miller JJ, Glaser SM, Bragstad ML, Vance J, Lam AW, Lesley SA, Zinn K, Garcia KC. Cell. 2020 Aug 20;182(4):1027-1043.e17. doi: 10.1016/j.cell.2020.07.025. PubMed 32822567.
Backbone
  Vector backbone: pD649
  Backbone size w/o insert (bp): 7153
  Vector type: Mammalian Expression
Growth in bacteria
  Bacterial resistance: Ampicillin, 100 μg/mL
  Growth temperature: 37°C
  Growth strain: DH5alpha
  Copy number: High Copy
Gene/Insert
  Gene/Insert name: KIRREL1 (alt name: KIRR1)
  Species: H. sapiens (human)
  Insert size (bp): 1449
  Entrez Gene: KIRREL (a.k.a. RP11-444M10.2, NEPH1)
  Promoter: CMV/SP6
  Tag / fusion protein: COMP5AP-AviTag-9xHis (C terminal on backbone)
  Cloning method: Restriction Enzyme; 5′ cloning site GCGGCCGC (not destroyed); 3′ cloning site GGCGCGCC (not destroyed)
  Sequencing primers: 5′ ATTTAGGTGACACTATAG; 3′ CGTCGCACTCCATCACGGTG
Resource information
  A portion of this plasmid was derived from a plasmid made by: synthesis by ThermoFisher
Terms and licenses: Academic/Nonprofit Terms; Industry Terms: Not Available to Industry
Depositor comments: Some plasmids in this collection may have an IS4-like element ISVsa5 family transposase upstream of the CMV promoter.
How to cite: pD649-HAsp-KIRREL1-COMP5AP-AviTag-9xHis was a gift from Chris Garcia (Addgene plasmid # 157440 ; http://n2t.net/addgene:157440 ; RRID:Addgene_157440)
