[The description below was written by a language model from this plasmid's Addgene catalogue record and pLannotate feature annotations shown in this document.]
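Description:
pD649-HAsp-KIRREL1-COMP5AP-AviTag-9xHis is a mammalian expression plasmid built on the pD649 backbone for producing a secreted, multimerised form of the extracellular domain of human KIRREL1 (also called NEPH1). It is maintained in E. coli through a high-copy ColE1/pUC-type origin with ampicillin selection. The annotated 8.6 kb sequence also shows an SV40 promoter/EM7 promoter cassette driving a puromycin N-acetyltransferase gene with an SV40 polyadenylation signal, which could support selection in mammalian cells, although the record does not describe such use. Short fragments of f1 ori, lacZα, KanR and ble are also annotated and appear to be backbone remnants. The depositor notes that some plasmids in this collection may carry an IS4-like transposase element upstream of the CMV promoter; none is annotated here.

The expression unit reads on the reverse strand. The CMV enhancer and promoter are followed by a fragment of CMV intron A and an SP6 promoter, which also serves as a sequencing primer site. The open reading frame then begins with a signal peptide, named HAsp in the construct but matched by the annotation software to a mouse IgH signal sequence fragment. Next comes the roughly 1.45 kb KIRREL1 ectodomain, cloned between retained restriction sites so that ectodomains can be exchanged. It is fused at its C terminus to the coiled-coil region of rat cartilage oligomeric matrix protein, which drives pentamer formation, then to human placental alkaline phosphatase, an AviTag for enzymatic biotinylation and a polyhistidine tag, ending at a bGH polyadenylation signal. The pentameric, enzyme-labelled protein raises avidity and gives a colorimetric readout, suiting it as soluble "prey" for detecting weak extracellular interactions, as in the human IgSF cell-surface interactome screen for which it was made.
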