Features (pLannotate 1.2.2; 24 found; start..end, strand, type, name):
   1526..1563    -  CDS            IgH signal sequence (fragment): signal sequence from the mouse immunoglobulin heavy chain variable region
   1567..1585    -  promoter       SP6 promoter: promoter for bacteriophage SP6 RNA polymerase
   1637..1680    -  intron         CMV intron (fragment): modified intron A from human cytomegalovirus
   1816..2019    -  promoter       CMV promoter: human cytomegalovirus (CMV) immediate early promoter
   2020..2323    -  enhancer       CMV enhancer: human cytomegalovirus immediate early enhancer
   2566..2582    -  protein_bind   lac operator: The lac repressor binds to the lac operator to inhibit transcription in E. coli. This inhibition can be relieved by adding lactose or isopropyl-β-D-thiogalactopyranoside (IPTG). lac repressor encoded by lacI
   3038..3057    +  CDS            lacZα (fragment): LacZα fragment of β-galactosidase; lacZ fragment
   3082..3099    -  terminator     rrnB T2 terminator (fragment): transcription terminator T2 from the E. coli rrnB gene
   3324..3912    -  rep_origin     ori: high-copy-number ColE1/pMB1/pBR322/pUC origin of replication
   4023..4047    +  CDS            KanR (fragment): aminoglycoside phosphotransferase; aph(3')-Ia; confers resistance to kanamycin
   4077..4173    +  promoter       AmpR promoter (fragment): bla
   4176..5036    +  CDS            AmpR: β-lactamase; bla; confers resistance to ampicillin, carbenicillin, and related antibiotics
   5089..5210    -  polyA_signal   SV40 poly(A) signal: SV40 polyadenylation signal
   5205..5330    -  CDS            ble (fragment): BLE_KLEPN - Experimental evidence at protein level: Swiss-Prot protein existence level 1. Binding protein with a strong affinity to the bleomycin family of antibiotics. Binds to CL990; an antimitotic-antibiotic compound. From Klebsiella pneumoniae.
   5340..5939    -  CDS            PuroR (fragment): puromycin N-acetyltransferase; pac from Streptomyces; confers resistance to puromycin
   5958..6005    -  promoter       EM7 promoter: synthetic bacterial promoter&nbsp
   6053..6382    -  promoter       SV40 promoter: SV40 enhancer and early promoter
   6396..6504    -  rep_origin     f1 ori (fragment): f1 bacteriophage origin of replication; arrow indicates direction of (+) strand synthesis
   6505..6616    -  polyA_signal   bGH poly(A) signal: bovine growth hormone polyadenylation signal
   6762..6785    -  CDS            8xHis: 8xHis affinity tag
   6789..6830    -  CDS            AviTag™ (fragment): peptide tag that allows for enzymatic biotinylation
   6855..8307    -  CDS            SEAP (fragment): secreted alkaline phosphatase from human placenta The natural enzyme has a C-terminal transmembrane sequence that is replaced by a GPI anchor.
   8295..8474    -  CDS            Comp (fragment): COMP_RAT - Experimental evidence at protein level: Swiss-Prot protein existence level 1. May play a role in the structural integrity of cartilage via its interaction with other extracellular matrix proteins such as the collagens and fibronectin. Can mediate the interaction of chondrocytes with the cartilage extracellular matrix through interaction with cell surface integrin receptors. Could play a role in the pathogenesis of osteoarthritis. Potent suppressor of apoptosis in both primary chondrocytes and transformed cells. Suppresses apoptosis by blocking the activation of caspase-3 and by indu
   8565..1465    -  CDS            KIRREL1 (fragment) (across the origin): KIRR1_HUMAN - Also known as KIRREL, NEPH1. Experimental evidence at protein level: Swiss-Prot protein existence level 1. Plays a significant role in the normal development and function of the glomerular permeability. Signaling protein that needs the presence of TEC kinases to fully trans-activate the transcription factor AP-1 (By similarity). From Homo sapiens (Human).
>Addgene plasmid #157440 | pD649-HAsp-KIRREL1-COMP5AP-AviTag-9xHis | addgene full sequence | sequence record 457774 | Addgene NGS Result
CTTCCAGCTGAATGATGGCTGTGCCAGGTCCAAAGCTGTTCCAGGCGGTGCAGTTGTAGTGGGTCTGAAA
GTCGGCTTCCATCACGTTGTTGATGGTCAGGGTAGACAGCACGCCGCTGCCGCTGTTTGTTCTTTCCACG
GTGTACCGTTCCAGGGTGCCCACTTCCAGGAAGTTTTCTTTCCAGGCCCAGGCAATTCTGTCAGGTGGAG
GGGTGCTGCCGATGAAGCATTCCACCTTTCCGCCATCTCCGCGAACGGCATACTGCACGGCCTCGCTGCT
GATGATAGGAGGGCCGTTAACGTACAGGGGCACTTCTCTCTCGGCCACGCCGATTCTTGGCACGATGGCT
CTACATGTGTAGGTGCCGGCATCGGCCTGGGTCACAGACTTCAGGAGCAGCTGATTGCTGTTGCTCAGCA
CCATGTTGCTGTCTTTCTTGGTCCAGGTCAGTGTCAGAGGAGGGTTTCCGACCCACACACAGGTCAGGGT
CACATCAGAGCCGATGTCGGTGGTGGTAGGCTTAGGGTCCACCACGATTCTAGGGGCGAAGTGCACGTTG
ACCAGTGTGGACACGTTGGTGCTGCCCACTTTGTTGTGCACCTCGCAGGACACAGGCTCGGTGAAGAAGC
TGTAGTCCACGTTTGTCTCGTATCTGCTCTCGTGGGCGTCCTCAATCAGGAAGCCGCCTTTGGCCCATCT
GTAGCCCAGGATCTCAGGATTGGCGGTGGCTTGGCAGGTAAACACAACTCGCTCGCCCTCTTGCACAGTC
TGGGGCTCGATGGACAGTGTCACGGTTGGAGGATGGTGCACGTCCAGCTCGATGCTGGTTTCTTTGCCGC
TAGGAATGGCCTCGTTCATGCTCCGACAGGTGAACACCCGGCCGATGTCCAGATCGGTGGGGTTGATCAG
CAGCTGGCTGACGGTTGTCTCTCTCTTGCCATCTTTCAGCAGCTCTGTAGAGGCCACGGCGCCCTCTTGC
TGTGTGCCATCTCTGAACCAGATGATGGTGGCGGCAGGTTTGGCGTTGAAGGCTCTGCAGGTCAGGTTGT
GAGGTGTTCCGGCCTGCAGCAGAATCACAGGGCCGCCATCGATTCTGGTGTCCTCAGGAGGGATCAGCAC
GGTCAGCTTGGCCCTTCTACTTCTCAGAGCGGCCTCTGTGGCCTGACACTCATAGGAGGCATCGTCGCTC
AGCTCGGCATCGGTGATTTCCAGGTTGTACTGGCCGGCATCAGCAGAGCCCACAACTCTATACCGAGGCC
AGGCTTTCAGTCCCTGTCCCATTCCGAGAGCCAGTCCGTCCTTGGTCCACTGCACGATGCCAGAGTAGTT
CAGCAGCACGCAAGGCAGCACAGCTCTTTGTCCAGCCACCACTGTCTGGTCGGCGGGCTCTTGAGAAAAT
CTGGTCTGTGTTCCCTGGGCGGCCGCAGCGAACACCAGGCAGAAGATGTAGCTCAGGGCAATGATGGTCT
TCATGGTGGCGCTAGCAGGCGCGTTTTCGATAGAACCGAGGTGCAGTTGGACCTGGGAGTGGACACCTGT
GGAGAGAAAGGCAAAGTGGATGTTATTCTATAGTGTCACCTAAATCGTATGTGTATGATACATAAGGTTA
TGTATTAATTGTAGCCGCGTTCTAACGAAGCCAAGGGGGTGGGCCTATAGACTCTATAGGCGGTACTTAC
GTCACTCTTGGCACGGGGAATCCGCGTTCCAATGCACCGTTCCCGGCCGCGGAGGCTGGATCGGTCCCGG
TGTCTTCTATGGAGGTCAAAACAGCGTGGATGGCGTCTCCAGGCGATCTGACGGTTCACTAAACGAGCTC
TGCTTATATAGACCTCCCACCGTACACGCCTACCGCCCATTTGCGTCAATGGGGCGGAGTTGTTACGACA
TTTTGGAAAGTCCCGTTGATTTTGGTGCCAAAACAAACTCCCATTGACGTCAATGGGGTGGAGACTTGGA
AATCCCCGTGAGTCAAACCGCTATCCACGCCCATTGATGTACTGCCAAAACCGCATCACCATGGTAATAG
CGATGACTAATACGTAGATGTACTGCCAAGTAGGAAAGTCCCATAAGGTCATGTACTGGGCATAATGCCA
GGCGGGCCATTTACCGTCATTGACGTCAATAGGGGGCGTACTTGGCATATGATACACTTGATGTACTGCC
AAGTGGGCAGTTTACCGTAAATACTCCACCCATTGACGTCAATGGAAAGTCCCTATTGGCGTTACTATGG
GAACATACGTCATTATTGACGTCAATGGGCGGGGGTCGTTGGGCGGTCAGCCAGGCGGGCCATTTACCGT
AAGTTATGTAACGCGGAACTCCATATATGGGCTATGAACTAATGACCCCGTAATTGATTACTATTAATAA
CTAGTCAATAATCAATGCCAACATGGCGGTCATATTGGACATGAGCCAATATAAATGTACATATTATGAT
ATAGATACAACGTATGCAATGGCCAATAGCCAATATTGATTTATGCTATATAACCAATGAATAATATGGC
TAATGGCCAATATTGAGTCAACGCCACTGTGCATGAAGCTCGTAATTGTTATCCGCTCACAATTAAGGGC
GACACAAAATTTATTCTAAATGATAATAAATACTGATAACATCTTATAGTTTGTATTATATTTTGTATTA
TCGTTGACATGTATAATTTTGATATCAAAAACTGATTTTCCCTTTATTATTTTCGAGATTTATTTTCTTA
ATTCTCTTTAACAAACTAGAAATATTGTATATACAAAAAATCATAAATAATAGATGAATAGTTTAATTAT
AGGTGTTCATCAATCGAAAAAGCAACGTATCTTATTTAAAGTGCGTTGCTTTTTTCTCATTTATAAGGTT
AAATAATTCTCATATATCAAGCAAAGTGACAGGCGCCCTTAAATATTCTGACAAATGCTCTTTCCCTAAA
CTCCCCCCATAAAAAAACCCGCCGAAGCGGGTTTTTACGTTATTTGCGGATTAACGATTACTCGTTATCA
GAACCGCCCAGGGGGCCCGAGCTTAAGACTGGCCGTCGTTTTACAACACAGAAAGAGTTTGTAGAAACGC
AAAAAGGCCATCCGTCAGGGGCCTTCTGCTTAGTTTGATGCCTGGCAGTTCCCTACTCTCGCCTTCCGCT
TCCTCGCTCACTGACTCGCTGCGCTCGGTCGTTCGGCTGCGGCGAGCGGTATCAGCTCACTCAAAGGCGG
TAATACGGTTATCCACAGAATCAGGGGATAACGCAGGAAAGAACATGTGAGCAAAAGGCCAGCAAAAGGC
CAGGAACCGTAAAAAGGCCGCGTTGCTGGCGTTTTTCCATAGGCTCCGCCCCCCTGACGAGCATCACAAA
AATCGACGCTCAAGTCAGAGGTGGCGAAACCCGACAGGACTATAAAGATACCAGGCGTTTCCCCCTGGAA
GCTCCCTCGTGCGCTCTCCTGTTCCGACCCTGCCGCTTACCGGATACCTGTCCGCCTTTCTCCCTTCGGG
AAGCGTGGCGCTTTCTCATAGCTCACGCTGTAGGTATCTCAGTTCGGTGTAGGTCGTTCGCTCCAAGCTG
GGCTGTGTGCACGAACCCCCCGTTCAGCCCGACCGCTGCGCCTTATCCGGTAACTATCGTCTTGAGTCCA
ACCCGGTAAGACACGACTTATCGCCACTGGCAGCAGCCACTGGTAACAGGATTAGCAGAGCGAGGTATGT
AGGCGGTGCTACAGAGTTCTTGAAGTGGTGGGCTAACTACGGCTACACTAGAAGAACAGTATTTGGTATC
TGCGCTCTGCTGAAGCCAGTTACCTTCGGAAAAAGAGTTGGTAGCTCTTGATCCGGCAAACAAACCACCG
CTGGTAGCGGTGGTTTTTTTGTTTGCAAGCAGCAGATTACGCGCAGAAAAAAAGGATCTCAAGAAGATCC
TTTGATCTTTTCTACGGGGTCTGACGCTCAGTGGAACGACGCGCGCGTAACTCACGTTAAGGGATTTTGG
TCATGAGCAAGGGGTGTTATGAGCCATATTCAGGTATAAATGGGCTCGCGATAATGTTCAGAATTGGTTA
ATTGGTTGTAACACTGACCCCTATTTGTTTATTTTTCTAAATACATTCAAATATGTATCCGCTCATGAGA
CAATAACCCTGATAAATGCTTCAATAATATTGAAAAAGGAAGAATATGAGTATTCAACATTTCCGTGTCG
CCCTTATTCCCTTTTTTGCGGCATTTTGCCTTCCTGTTTTTGCTCACCCAGAAACGCTGGTGAAAGTAAA
AGATGCTGAAGATCAGTTGGGTGCACGAGTGGGTTACATCGAACTGGATCTCAACAGCGGTAAGATCCTT
GAGAGTTTTCGCCCCGAAGAACGTTTTCCAATGATGAGCACTTTTAAAGTTCTGCTATGTGGCGCGGTAT
TATCCCGTATTGACGCCGGGCAAGAGCAACTCGGTCGCCGCATACACTATTCTCAGAATGACTTGGTTGA
GTACTCACCAGTCACAGAAAAGCATCTTACGGATGGCATGACAGTAAGAGAATTATGCAGTGCTGCCATA
ACCATGAGTGATAACACTGCGGCCAACTTACTTCTGACAACGATCGGAGGACCGAAGGAGCTAACCGCTT
TTTTGCACAACATGGGGGATCATGTAACTCGCCTTGATCGTTGGGAACCGGAGCTGAATGAAGCCATACC
AAACGACGAGCGTGACACCACGATGCCTGTAGCGATGGCAACAACGTTGCGCAAACTATTAACTGGCGAA
CTACTTACTCTAGCTTCCCGGCAACAATTAATAGACTGGATGGAGGCGGATAAAGTTGCAGGACCACTTC
TGCGCTCGGCCCTTCCGGCTGGCTGGTTTATTGCTGATAAATCCGGAGCCGGTGAGCGTGGTTCTCGCGG
TATCATCGCAGCGCTGGGGCCAGATGGTAAGCCCTCCCGTATCGTAGTTATCTACACGACGGGGAGTCAG
GCAACTATGGATGAACGAAATAGACAGATCGCTGAGATAGGTGCCTCACTGATTAAGCATTGGTAATGAC
CATGATTACGCCAAGCTCTAGCTAGAGGTCGACGGTATACAGACATGATAAGATACATTGATGAGTTTGG
ACAAACCACAACTAGAATGCAGTGAAAAAAATGCTTTATTTGTGAAATTTGTGATGCTATTGCTTTATTT
GTAACCATTATAAGCTGCAATAAACAAGTTGGGGTGGGCGAAGAACTCCAGCATGAGATCCCCGCGCTGG
AGGATCATCCAGCCGGCGTCCCGGAAAACGATTCCGAAGCCCAACCTTTCATAGAAGGCGGCGGTGGAAT
CGAAATCTCGTAGCACGTGTCAGGCACCGGGCTTGCGGGTCATGCACCAGGTGCGCGGTCCTTCGGGCAC
CTCGACGTCGGCGGTGACGGTGAAGCCGAGCCGCTCGTAGAAGGGGAGGTTGCGGGGCGCGGATGTCTCC
AGGAAGGCGGGCACCCCGGCGCGCTCGGCCGCCTCCACTCCGGGGAGCACGACGGCGCTGCCCAGACCCT
TGCCCTGGTGGTCGGGCGAGACGCCGACGGTGGCCAGGAACCACGCGGGCTCCTTGGGCCGGTGCGGCGC
CAGGAGGCCTTCCATCTGTTGCTGCGCGGCCAGCCGGGAACCGCTCAACTCGGCCATGCGCGGGCCGATC
TCGGCGAACACCGCCCCCGCTTCGACGCTCTCCGGCGTGGTCCAGACCGCCACCGCGGCGCCGTCGTCCG
CGACCCACACCTTGCCGATGTCGAGCCCGACGCGCGTGAGGAAGAGTTCTTGCAGCTCGGTGACCCGCTC
GATGTGGCGGTCCGGATCGACGGTGTGGCGCGTGGCGGGGTAGTCGGCGAACGCGGCGGCGAGGGTGCGT
ACGGCCCTGGGGACGTCGTCGCGGGTGGCGAGGCGCACCGTGGGCTTGTACTCGGTCATGGTTTAGTTCC
TCACCTTGTCGTATTATACTATGCCGATATACTATGCCGATGATTAATTGTCAACACGTGCTGATCAGAT
CCGAAAATGGATATACAAGCTCCCGGGAGCTTTTTGCAAAAGCCTAGGCCTCCAAAAAAGCCTCCTCACT
ACTTCTGGAATAGCTCAGAGGCAGAGGCGGCCTCGGCCTCTGCATAAATAAAAAAAATTAGTCAGCCATG
GGGCGGAGAATGGGCGGAACTGGGCGGAGTTAGGGGCGGGATGGGCGGAGTTAGGGGCGGGACTATGGTT
GCTGACTAATTGAGATGCATGCTTTGCATACTTCTGCCTGCTGGGGAGCCTGGGGACTTTCCACACCTGG
TTGCTGACTAATTGAGATGCATGCTTTGCATACTTCTGCCTGCTGGGGAGCCTGGGGACTTTCCACACCC
TAACTGACACACATTCCACAGAATTAATTCGCGTTAAATTTTTGTTAAATCAGCTCATTTTTTAACCAAT
AGGCCGAAATCGGCAAAATCCCTTATAAATCAAAAGAATAGACCGAGATAGGGTTGAGTGTTGTGATGCA
ATTTCCTCATTTTATTAGGAAAGGACAGTGGGAGTGGCACCTTCCAGGGTCAAGGAAGGCACGGGGGAGG
GGCAAACAACAGATGGCTGGCAACTAGAAGGCACAGTCGAGGCTGATTTTCTCTATCTATTTATTTTACT
ACTCAAGACTATCTTGCAAAGTAGAAGAACCCTGTCTGCAGTATGACGACCGTGTATACCCGATTGGCTT
ACCGGGTAACGCGTTGTGCCAGTGACTACAGGCCGGCCTTAATGGTGATGGTGATGGTGATGGTGATGTT
CGTGCCATTCGATTTTCTGAGCCTCGAAGATGTCGTTCAGTCCTCCGCCACCCGGGTGCGCGGCGTCGGT
GGTGCCGGCGGGGGGCGCCAGGTCGCAGGCGGTGTAGGGCTCCAGGCAGGCGGCGAAGGCCATGACGTGC
GCTATGAAGGTCTGCTCCTGCACGCCGTGAACCAGGTGCGCCTGCGGGCCGCGCGCGAACACCGCCACGT
CCTCGCCTGCGTGGGTCTCTTCGTCCAGGGGCACTGCTGACTGCTGCCGATACTCGGGGCTCCCGCTCTC
GCTCTCGGTAACATCCGGCCGGGCGCCGTCCTTGAGCACATAGCCTGGACCGTTTCCGTATAGGAGGACC
GTGTAGGCCTTCCTGTCCCGGGCCTTGCCAGGGGCCAGCCCGAAGATGGAGCTCCCTCGCAGGGGGTAGC
CTCCGAAGGAGAAGACGTGGGAGTGGTCGGCAGTGACGAGGCTCAGCGTGTCCTCCTCGCTGGTGAGCTG
GCCCGCCCTCTCAATGGCGTCGTCGAACATGATCGTCTCAGTCAGTGCCCGGTAAGCCCTGCTTTCATGA
TGACCATGGTCGATGCGACCACCCTCCACGAAGAGGAAGAAGCCGCGGGGGTTCCTGCTCAGCAGGCGCA
GGGCAGCCTCTGTCATCTCCATCAGGGAGGGGTCCAGTGTGGAGTCTCGGTGGATCTCGTATTTCATGTC
TCCAGGCTCAAAGAGACCCATGAGATGGGTCACAGACGGGTCCAGGGAAGCCTGCATGAGCTCAGTGCGG
TTCCACACATACCGGGCACCCTGGCGCTTCGCCAGCCATTCCTGCACCAGATTCTTCCCGTCCAGCCTGG
TCCCACCTTGGCTGTAGTCATCTGGGTACTCAGGGTCTGGGGTTCCCATGCGAAACATGTACTTTCGGCC
TCCACCTAGGATCACGTCAATGTCCATGTTGGAGATGAGCTGCGTAGCGATGTCCTGGCACCCCTCCTGG
CGGGCCGAGGCAGGCACGTCGGCGTCCGAGTACCAGTTGCGGTTCACCGTGTGGGCGTAGGTGCCGGCTG
GCGAGGCGTGCTGCACTCGTGTGGTGGTTACCACTCCCACTGACTTCCCTGCTTTCTTGGCCCGATTCAT
CACGGAGATGACCTCGTTGCCGCGTGTCGTGTTGCACTGGTTAAAGCGGGCGGCTGCACTCAAGCCAATG
GTCTGGAAGTTGCCCTTGACCCCGCACAGGTAGGCCGTGGCTGTGGCTCCACTGTCTGGCACATGTTTGT
CTACATTGTATGTCTTGGACAGAGCCACATATGGGAAGCGGTCCATGGCCAGGGGTATCTCAGGCCCCAG
TTTGTCCTTCTTCTGCCCTTTTAGGATCCTGGCAGCTGTCACCGTAGACACCCCCATCCCATCGCCCAGG
AAGATGATGAGGTTCTTGGCGGCTGTCTGTGCAGGCTGCAGCTTCTTGGCGGCACCCAGGGCCTCGGCTG
CCTCGCGGTTCCAGAAGTCCGGGTTCTCCTCCTCAACTGGGATGATGGAGCCGGAGCCTCTAGAGGGCTG
CATACCGCAGGCGTCGCACTCCATCACGGTGTTCTTCAGGAAGGTGATCTCCTTCACGCGGTGGCGCAGC
AGCTCGCGCACGTCCTGCAGGGCGGCATTGGTCTCCTGCAGCTCGCGCAGCATCTGGGGGGCCAGATCGC
CGCCGGGATTGCCGCTTCCGCCTGGTCCCTGGAACAGCACCTCCAGAGATCCGCCCTTGCCATCAATCAA
TCTTGGATCAACTTGATCTTCCGGCGCGCCAGCAATGATGCCCACAGGCAGCACCTCGCGTT
