>Addgene plasmid #157440 | pD649-HAsp-KIRREL1-COMP5AP-AviTag-9xHis | depositor partial sequence | sequence record 303990 | insert (extracellular domain)
CAGGGAACACAGACCAGATTTTCTCAAGAGCCCGCCGACCAGACAGTGGTGGCTGGACAAAGAGCTGTGC
TGCCTTGCGTGCTGCTGAACTACTCTGGCATCGTGCAGTGGACCAAGGACGGACTGGCTCTCGGAATGGG
ACAGGGACTGAAAGCCTGGCCTCGGTATAGAGTTGTGGGCTCTGCTGATGCCGGCCAGTACAACCTGGAA
ATCACCGATGCCGAGCTGAGCGACGATGCCTCCTATGAGTGTCAGGCCACAGAGGCCGCTCTGAGAAGTA
GAAGGGCCAAGCTGACCGTGCTGATCCCTCCTGAGGACACCAGAATCGATGGCGGCCCTGTGATTCTGCT
GCAGGCCGGAACACCTCACAACCTGACCTGCAGAGCCTTCAACGCCAAACCTGCCGCCACCATCATCTGG
TTCAGAGATGGCACACAGCAAGAGGGCGCCGTGGCCTCTACAGAGCTGCTGAAAGATGGCAAGAGAGAGA
CAACCGTCAGCCAGCTGCTGATCAACCCCACCGATCTGGACATCGGCCGGGTGTTCACCTGTCGGAGCAT
GAACGAGGCCATTCCTAGCGGCAAAGAAACCAGCATCGAGCTGGACGTGCACCATCCTCCAACCGTGACA
CTGTCCATCGAGCCCCAGACTGTGCAAGAGGGCGAGCGAGTTGTGTTTACCTGCCAAGCCACCGCCAATC
CTGAGATCCTGGGCTACAGATGGGCCAAAGGCGGCTTCCTGATTGAGGACGCCCACGAGAGCAGATACGA
GACAAACGTGGACTACAGCTTCTTCACCGAGCCTGTGTCCTGCGAGGTGCACAACAAAGTGGGCAGCACC
AACGTGTCCACACTGGTCAACGTGCACTTCGCCCCTAGAATCGTGGTGGACCCTAAGCCTACCACCACCG
ACATCGGCTCTGATGTGACCCTGACCTGTGTGTGGGTCGGAAACCCTCCTCTGACACTGACCTGGACCAA
GAAAGACAGCAACATGGTGCTGAGCAACAGCAATCAGCTGCTCCTGAAGTCTGTGACCCAGGCCGATGCC
GGCACCTACACATGTAGAGCCATCGTGCCAAGAATCGGCGTGGCCGAGAGAGAAGTGCCCCTGTACGTTA
ACGGCCCTCCTATCATCAGCAGCGAGGCCGTGCAGTATGCCGTTCGCGGAGATGGCGGAAAGGTGGAATG
CTTCATCGGCAGCACCCCTCCACCTGACAGAATTGCCTGGGCCTGGAAAGAAAACTTCCTGGAAGTGGGC
ACCCTGGAACGGTACACCGTGGAAAGAACAAACAGCGGCAGCGGCGTGCTGTCTACCCTGACCATCAACA
ACGTGATGGAAGCCGACTTTCAGACCCACTACAACTGCACCGCCTGGAACAGCTTTGGACCTGGCACAGC
CATCATTCAGCTGGAAGAACGCGAGGTGCTGCCTGTGGGCATCATTGCT
